Addgene plasmid #162303: pEPQD0CM0551
Purpose: Level 0 N-terminal tag part for MoClo assembly, CCAT-AATG
Depositing lab: Nicola Patron. Depositing organization: Earlham Institute. Publication: Biofoundry-assisted expression and characterization of plant proteins. Dudley QM, Cai YM, Kallam K, Debreyne H, Carrasco Lopez JA, Patron NJ. Synth Biol (Oxf). 2021 Sep 11;6(1):ysab029. doi: 10.1093/synbio/ysab029. eCollection 2021. PubMed 34693026.
Backbone
  Vector backbone: pTwist
  Vector type: Synthetic Biology
Growth in bacteria
  Bacterial resistance: Chloramphenicol, 25 μg/mL
  Growth temperature: 37°C
  Growth strain: DH5alpha
  Copy number: High Copy
Gene/Insert
  Gene/Insert name: N-terminal tag, HiBiT-[S-tag]-[TEV cleavage site]
  Species: Synthetic
  Cloning method: Unknown
  Sequencing primers: 5′ GTTGTAAAACGACGGCCAGTC; 3′ AGCGGATAACAATTTCACACAGG
Terms and licenses: Academic/Nonprofit Terms; Industry Terms: Not Available to Industry
How to cite: pEPQD0CM0551 was a gift from Nicola Patron (Addgene plasmid # 162303 ; http://n2t.net/addgene:162303 ; RRID:Addgene_162303)
