[The description below was written by a language model from this plasmid's Addgene catalogue record and pLannotate feature annotations shown in this document.]
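Description:
pEPQD0CM0551 is a small (about 2.3 kb) Level 0 parts plasmid for MoClo/Golden Gate modular cloning, built on a pTwist synthetic-gene backbone and maintained in E. coli. It replicates from a high-copy ColE1/pUC-type origin and is selected with chloramphenicol, through a cat gene driven by its own promoter and followed by the lambda t0 terminator. Short remnants of lacZα and a lac operator flank the insert region. They appear to be leftover cloning-site sequence from the backbone rather than functional elements.

The payload is a synthetic N-terminal tag module made up of HiBiT, an S-tag and a TEV protease cleavage site. HiBiT is a short peptide that complements the LgBiT fragment of split NanoLuc luciferase, which allows sensitive luminescent quantification of the tagged protein. The S-tag is a small epitope useful for detection or affinity capture. The TEV site allows both tags to be removed from the mature protein by proteolysis. Automated annotation picked up only a fragment of the TEV site, which is unsurprising because the other elements are very short. The part is defined by the fusion overhangs CCAT and AATG, which place it in the N-terminal tag position of the standard plant syntax, between a promoter/5′UTR part and a coding sequence. It carries no promoter or terminator of its own, so it is not an expression construct. It is a donor part that is released by a Type IIS restriction enzyme (which enzyme is not stated in the record) and ligated with other Level 0 parts into a complete transcription unit. The associated work concerns biofoundry-assisted expression and characterisation of plant proteins, which is consistent with using the part for higher-throughput tagging and quantification of recombinant proteins.
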