Features (pLannotate 1.2.2; 7 found; start..end, strand, type, name):
    136..152     +  CDS            TEV site (fragment): tobacco etch virus (TEV) protease recognition and cleavage site
    481..496     -  protein_bind   lac operator (fragment): The lac repressor binds to the lac operator to inhibit transcription in E. coli. This inhibition can be relieved by adding lactose or isopropyl-β-D-thiogalactopyranoside (IPTG). lac repressor encoded by lacI
    647..1235    -  rep_origin     ori: high-copy-number ColE1/pMB1/pBR322/pUC origin of replication
   1368..1462    -  terminator     lambda t0 terminator: transcription terminator from phage lambda
   1486..2142    -  CDS            cat: CAT_ECOLX - Experimental evidence at protein level: Swiss-Prot protein existence level 1. This enzyme is an effector of chloramphenicol resistance in bacteria. From Escherichia coli. This protein is used as a marker in many commonly used cloning vectors, such as pACYC184.
   2143..2245    -  promoter       cat promoter: promoter of the E. coli cat gene encoding chloramphenicol acetyltransferase
   2320..17      -  CDS            lacZα (fragment) (across the origin): LacZα fragment of β-galactosidase; lacZ fragment
>Addgene plasmid #162303 | pEPQD0CM0551 | addgene full sequence | sequence record 318736 | Addgene NGS Result
GTAAAACGACGGCCAGTCATGCATAATCCGCACGCATCTGGAATAAGGAAGTGCCATTCCGCCTGACCTA
GAAGACTACTCACCATGAAAGAAACAGCAGCCGCGAAATTCGAACGTCAGCATATGGATTCAGAGAACCT
GTATTTTCAGTCAATGCGAGTAGTCTTCAAATCCATATCTTCCAACGGATTATGGAAAGAAGATCGCAGT
TGCTTAAAATGGCTCGACGAGCAACCATCGCGCTCAGTACTGTTAAAGCTAGTTAATGATGGTTCGCGGT
CTCACCATGGTAAGCGGCTGGCGTCTGTTCAAGAAAATTAGCGGAAAGGAGACTGCCGCAGCTAAATTTG
AGCGCCAACACATGGACAGCGAAAATTTATACTTCCAATCAATGAGAGACCTAGGCTAGGTGGAGGCTCA
GTGATGATAAGTCTGCGATGGTGGATGCATGTGTCATGGTCATAGCTGTTTCCTGTGTGAAATTGTTATC
CGCTCAGAGGGCACAATCCTATTCCGCGCTATCCGACAATCTCCAAGACATTAGGTGGAGTTCAGTTCGG
CGTATGGCATATGTCGCTGGAAAGAACATGTGAGCAAAAGGCCAGCAAAAGGCCAGGAACCGTAAAAAGG
CCGCGTTGCTGGCGTTTTTCCATAGGCTCCGCCCCCCTGACGAGCATCACAAAAATCGACGCTCAAGTCA
GAGGTGGCGAAACCCGACAGGACTATAAAGATACCAGGCGTTTCCCCCTGGAAGCTCCCTCGTGCGCTCT
CCTGTTCCGACCCTGCCGCTTACCGGATACCTGTCCGCCTTTCTCCCTTCGGGAAGCGTGGCGCTTTCTC
ATAGCTCACGCTGTAGGTATCTCAGTTCGGTGTAGGTCGTTCGCTCCAAGCTGGGCTGTGTGCACGAACC
CCCCGTTCAGCCCGACCGCTGCGCCTTATCCGGTAACTATCGTCTTGAGTCCAACCCGGTAAGACACGAC
TTATCGCCACTGGCAGCAGCCACTGGTAACAGGATTAGCAGAGCGAGGTATGTAGGCGGTGCTACAGAGT
TCTTGAAGTGGTGGCCTAACTACGGCTACACTAGAAGAACAGTATTTGGTATCTGCGCTCTGCTGAAGCC
AGTTACCTTCGGAAAAAGAGTTGGTAGCTCTTGATCCGGCAAACAAACCACCGCTGGTAGCGGTGGTTTT
TTTGTTTGCAAGCAGCAGATTACGCGCAGAAAAAAAGGATCTCAAGAAGATCCTTTGATCTTTTCTACGG
GGTCTGACGCTCTATTCAACAAAGCCGCCGTCCCGTCAAGTCAGCGTAAATGGGTAGGGGGCTTCAAATC
GTCCCCCCATACGATATAAGTTGTTACTAGTGCTTGGATTCTCACCAATAAAAAACGCCCGGCGGCAACC
GAGCGTTCTGAACAAATCCAGATGGAGTTCTGAGGTCATTACTGGATCTATCAACAGGAGTCCAAGCGAG
CTCGATATCAAATTACGCCCCGCCCTGCCACTCATCGCAGTACTGTTGTAATTCATTAAGCATTCTGCCG
ACATGGAAGCCATCACAAACGGCATGATGAACCTGAATCGCCAGCGGCATCAGCACCTTGTCGCCTTGCG
TATAATATTTGCCCATGGTGAAAACGGGGGCGAAGAAGTTGTCCATATTGGCCACGTTTAAATCAAAACT
GGTGAAACTCACCCAGGGATTGGCTGAGACGAAAAACATATTCTCAATAAACCCTTTAGGGAAATAGGCC
AGGTTTTCACCGTAACACGCCACATCTTGCGAATATATGTGTAGAAACTGCCGGAAATCGTCGTGGTATT
CACTCCAGAGCGATGAAAACGTTTCAGTTTGCTCATGGAAAACGGTGTAACAAGGGTGAACACTATCCCA
TATCACCAGCTCACCGTCTTTCATTGCCATACGAAATTCCGGATGAGCATTCATCAGGCGGGCAAGAATG
TGAATAAAGGCCGGATAAAACTTGTGCTTATTTTTCTTTACGGTCTTTAAAAAGGCCGTAATATCCAGCT
GAACGGTCTGGTTATAGGTACATTGAGCAACTGACTGAAATGCCTCAAAATGTTCTTTACGATGCCATTG
GGATATATCAACGGTGGTATATCCAGTGATTTTTTTCTCCATTTTAGCTTCCTTAGCTCCTGAAAATCTC
GATAACTCAAAAAATACGCCCGGTAGTGATCTTATTTCATTATGGTGAAAGTTGGAACCTCTTACGTGCC
GATCAACGTCTCATTGATACCTGAAACAAAACCCATCGTACGGCCAAGGAAGTCTCCAATAACTGTGATC
CACCACAAGCGCCAGGGTTTTCCCAGTCACGACGTT
